Addgene plasmid #160464: pQE-60NA-proinsulin-mEGFP
Purpose: Encodes a fusion of human proinsulin and the monomeric enhanced EGFP. This construct can be used as a negative control for superfolder activity in bacteria
Depositing lab: Benjamin Glick. Depositing organization: University of Chicago. Publication: A photostable monomeric superfolder GFP. Valbuena FM, Fizgerald I, Strack RL, Andruska N, Smith L, Glick BS. Traffic. 2020 May 15. doi: 10.1111/tra.12737. PubMed 32415747.
Backbone
  Vector backbone: pQE-60NA
  Backbone size w/o insert (bp): 3399
  Total vector size (bp): 4380
  Vector type: Bacterial Expression
Growth in bacteria
  Bacterial resistance: Ampicillin, 100 μg/mL
  Growth temperature: 37°C
  Growth strain: DH5alpha
  Copy number: Unknown
Gene/Insert
  Gene/Insert name: proinsulin-mEGFP
  Species: H. sapiens (human)
  Insert size (bp): 981
  Promoter: T5
  Cloning method: Gibson Cloning
  Sequencing primers: 5′ TAGATTCAATTGTGAGCGGATAACAATTTC; 3′ TGAGGTCATTACTGGATCTATCAACAGGA
Terms and licenses: Academic/Nonprofit Terms; Industry Terms: Not Available to Industry
How to cite: pQE-60NA-proinsulin-mEGFP was a gift from Benjamin Glick (Addgene plasmid # 160464 ; http://n2t.net/addgene:160464 ; RRID:Addgene_160464)
