[The description below was written by a language model from this plasmid's Addgene catalogue record and pLannotate feature annotations shown in this document.]
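Description:
pQE-60NA-proinsulin-mEGFP is a bacterial expression plasmid of about 4.4 kb built on the pQE-60NA backbone. It replicates in E. coli from a ColE1/pMB1-type origin and is selected with ampicillin through a β-lactamase gene driven by its own bla promoter. The backbone also carries a pBR322 bom region, a short remnant of the rop gene, and a fragment of a chloramphenicol acetyltransferase cassette with a partial cat promoter. Because that cassette is annotated only as a fragment and the record lists ampicillin as the sole resistance, it should not be assumed to be a working marker.

The payload is a 981 bp open reading frame, assembled by Gibson cloning, that fuses human proinsulin at the N-terminus to mEGFP, the enhanced GFP variant carrying the monomerizing A206K mutation. The automated annotation matched the insulin segment to the horse insulin entry. This most likely reflects sequence similarity among insulins, since the catalogue record gives the species as human. Transcription comes from the bacteriophage T5 promoter, which is recognised by E. coli RNA polymerase. This promoter has an embedded lac operator and is followed by a second one, so expression is repressed by LacI and induced with IPTG. No lacI gene is annotated on the plasmid, so the repressor would have to be supplied by the host. The lambda t0 terminator follows the fusion, and an rrnB T1 terminator lies further downstream.

According to the depositor, the construct serves as a negative control for superfolder activity in bacteria. The record does not spell out the rationale, but the presumed logic is that proinsulin folds poorly in E. coli, so a conventional GFP fused behind it stays dim while a superfolder variant can still become fluorescent.
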