Features (pLannotate 1.2.2; 13 found; start..end, strand, type, name):
     10..54      +  promoter       T5 promoter: bacteriophage T5 promoter for E. coli RNA polymerase, with embedded lac operator
     62..78      +  protein_bind   lac operator: The lac repressor binds to the lac operator to inhibit transcription in E. coli. This inhibition can be relieved by adding lactose or isopropyl-β-D-thiogalactopyranoside (IPTG). lac repressor encoded by lacI
    118..372     +  CDS            INS: INS_HORSE - Experimental evidence at protein level: Swiss-Prot protein existence level 1. Insulin decreases blood glucose concentration. It increases cell permeability to monosaccharides, amino acids and fatty acids. It accelerates glycolysis, the pentose phosphate cycle, and glycogen synthesis in liver. From Equus caballus (Horse).
    376..1095    +  CDS            mEGFP: enhanced GFP with monomerizing A206K mutation (Zacharias et al., 2002) mammalian codon-optimized
   1126..1220    +  terminator     lambda t0 terminator: transcription terminator from phage lambda
   1235..1263    +  promoter       cat promoter (fragment): promoter of the E. coli cat gene encoding chloramphenicol acetyltransferase
   1264..1927    +  CDS            CmR (fragment): chloramphenicol acetyltransferase; cat; confers resistance to chloramphenicol
   1992..2078    +  terminator     rrnB T1 terminator: Escherichia coli rrnB; transcription terminator T1 from the E. coli rrnB gene
   2090..2131    +  CDS            rop (fragment): Rop protein, which maintains plasmids at low copy number; rop
   2233..2373    +  misc_feature   bom: basis of mobility region from pBR322
   2559..3147    -  rep_origin     ori: high-copy-number ColE1/pMB1/pBR322/pUC origin of replication
   3318..4178    -  CDS            AmpR: β-lactamase; bla; confers resistance to ampicillin, carbenicillin, and related antibiotics
   4179..4283    -  promoter       AmpR promoter: bla
>Addgene plasmid #160464 | pQE-60NA-proinsulin-mEGFP | addgene full sequence | sequence record 326358 | Addgene NGS Result
CTCGAGAAATCATAAAAAATTTATTTGCTTTGTGAGCGGATAACAATTATAATAGATTCAATTGTGAGCG
GATAACAATTTCACACAGAATTCATTAAAGAGGAGAAATTAACCATGTTTGTGAACCAACACCTGTGCGG
CTCACACCTGGTGGAAGCTCTCTACCTAGTGTGCGGGGAACGAGGCTTCTTCTACACACCCAAGACCCGC
CGGGAGGCAGAGGACCTGCAGGTGGGGCAGGTGGAGCTGGGCGGGGGCCCTGGTGCAGGCAGCCTGCAGC
CCTTGGCCCTGGAGGGGTCCCTGCAGAAGCGTGGCATTGTGGAACAATGCTGTACCAGCATCTGCTCCCT
CTACCAGCTGGAGAACTACTGCACCATGGTGAGCAAGGGCGAGGAGCTGTTCACCGGGGTGGTGCCCATC
CTGGTCGAGCTGGACGGCGACGTAAACGGCCACAAGTTCAGCGTGTCCGGCGAGGGCGAGGGCGATGCCA
CCTACGGCAAGCTGACCCTGAAGTTCATCTGCACCACCGGCAAGCTGCCCGTGCCCTGGCCCACCCTCGT
GACCACCCTGACCTACGGCGTGCAGTGCTTCAGCCGCTACCCCGACCACATGAAGCAGCACGACTTCTTC
AAGTCCGCCATGCCCGAAGGCTACGTCCAGGAGCGCACCATCTTCTTCAAGGACGACGGCAACTACAAGA
CCCGCGCCGAGGTGAAGTTCGAGGGCGACACCCTGGTGAACCGCATCGAGCTGAAGGGCATCGACTTCAA
GGAGGACGGCAACATCCTGGGGCACAAGCTGGAGTACAACTACAACAGCCACAACGTCTATATCATGGCC
GACAAGCAGAAGAACGGCATCAAGGTGAACTTCAAGATCCGCCACAACATCGAGGACGGCAGCGTGCAGC
TCGCCGACCACTACCAGCAGAACACCCCCATCGGCGACGGCCCCGTGCTGCTGCCCGACAACCACTACCT
GAGCACCCAGTCCAAGCTGAGCAAAGACCCCAACGAGAAGCGCGATCACATGGTCCTGCTGGAGTTCGTG
ACCGCCGCCGGGATCACTCTCGGCATGGACGAGCTGTACAAGTAAAGCGGCCGCAAGCTTAATTAGCTGA
GCTTGGACTCCTGTTGATAGATCCAGTAATGACCTCAGAACTCCATCTGGATTTGTTCAGAACGCTCGGT
TGCCGCCGGGCGTTTTTTATTGGTGAGAATCCAAGCTAGCTTGGCGAGATTTTCAGGAGCTAAGGAAGCT
AAAATGGAGAAAAAAATCACTGGATATACCACCGTTGATATATCCCAATGGCATCGTAAAGAACATTTTG
AGGCATTTCAGTCAGTTGCTCAATGTACCTATAACCAGACCGTTCAGCTGGATATTACGGCCTTTTTAAA
GACCGTAAAGAAAAATAAGCACAAGTTTTATCCGGCCTTTATTCACATTCTTGCCCGCCTGATGAATGCT
CATCCGGAATTTCGTATGGCAATGAAAGACGGTGAGCTGGTGATATGGGATAGTGTTCACCCTTGTTACA
CCGTTTTCCATGAGCAAACTGAAACGTTTTCATCGCTCTGGAGTGAATACCACGACGATTTCCGGCAGTT
TCTACACATATATTCGCAAGATGTGGCGTGTTACGGTGAAAACCTGGCCTATTTCCCTAAAGGGTTTATT
GAGAATATGTTTTTCGTCTCAGCCAATCCCTGGGTGAGTTTCACCAGTTTTGATTTAAACGTGGCCAATA
TGGACAACTTCTTCGCCCCCGTTTTCACCATGCATGGGCAAATATTATACGCAAGGCGACAAGGTGCTGA
TGCCGCTGGCGATTCAGGTTCATCATGCCGTTTGTGATGGCTTCCATGTCGGCAGAATGCTTAATGAATT
ACAACAGTACTGCGATGAGTGGCAGGGCGGGGCGTAATTTTTTTAAGGCAGTTATTGGTGCCCTTAAACG
CCTGGGGTAATGACTCTCTAGCTTGAGGCATCAAATAAAACGAAAGGCTCAGTCGAAAGACTGGGCCTTT
CGTTTTATCTGTTGTTTGTCGGTGAACGCTCTCCTGAGTAGGACAAATCCGCCCTCTAGAGCTGCCTCGC
GCGTTTCGGTGATGACGGTGAAAACCTCTGACACATGCAGCTCCCGGAGACGGTCACAGCTTGTCTGTAA
GCGGATGCCGGGAGCAGACAAGCCCGTCAGGGCGCGTCAGCGGGTGTTGGCGGGTGTCGGGGCGCAGCCA
TGACCCAGTCACGTAGCGATAGCGGAGTGTATACTGGCTTAACTATGCGGCATCAGAGCAGATTGTACTG
AGAGTGCACCATATGCGGTGTGAAATACCGCACAGATGCGTAAGGAGAAAATACCGCATCAGGCGCTCTT
CCGCTTCCTCGCTCACTGACTCGCTGCGCTCGGTCGTTCGGCTGCGGCGAGCGGTATCAGCTCACTCAAA
GGCGGTAATACGGTTATCCACAGAATCAGGGGATAACGCAGGAAAGAACATGTGAGCAAAAGGCCAGCAA
AAGGCCAGGAACCGTAAAAAGGCCGCGTTGCTGGCGTTTTTCCATAGGCTCCGCCCCCCTGACGAGCATC
ACAAAAATCGACGCTCAAGTCAGAGGTGGCGAAACCCGACAGGACTATAAAGATACCAGGCGTTTCCCCC
TGGAAGCTCCCTCGTGCGCTCTCCTGTTCCGACCCTGCCGCTTACCGGATACCTGTCCGCCTTTCTCCCT
TCGGGAAGCGTGGCGCTTTCTCATAGCTCACGCTGTAGGTATCTCAGTTCGGTGTAGGTCGTTCGCTCCA
AGCTGGGCTGTGTGCACGAACCCCCCGTTCAGCCCGACCGCTGCGCCTTATCCGGTAACTATCGTCTTGA
GTCCAACCCGGTAAGACACGACTTATCGCCACTGGCAGCAGCCACTGGTAACAGGATTAGCAGAGCGAGG
TATGTAGGCGGTGCTACAGAGTTCTTGAAGTGGTGGCCTAACTACGGCTACACTAGAAGGACAGTATTTG
GTATCTGCGCTCTGCTGAAGCCAGTTACCTTCGGAAAAAGAGTTGGTAGCTCTTGATCCGGCAAACAAAC
CACCGCTGGTAGCGGTGGTTTTTTTGTTTGCAAGCAGCAGATTACGCGCAGAAAAAAAGGATCTCAAGAA
GATCCTTTGATCTTTTCTACGGGGTCTGACGCTCAGTGGAACGAAAACTCACGTTAAGGGATTTTGGTCA
TGAGATTATCAAAAAGGATCTTCACCTAGATCCTTTTAAATTAAAAATGAAGTTTTAAATCAATCTAAAG
TATATATGAGTAAACTTGGTCTGACAGTTACCAATGCTTAATCAGTGAGGCACCTATCTCAGCGATCTGT
CTATTTCGTTCATCCATAGTTGCCTGACTCCCCGTCGTGTAGATAACTACGATACGGGAGGGCTTACCAT
CTGGCCCCAGTGCTGCAATGATACCGCGAGACCCACGCTCACCGGCTCCAGATTTATCAGCAATAAACCA
GCCAGCCGGAAGGGCCGAGCGCAGAAGTGGTCCTGCAACTTTATCCGCCTCCATCCAGTCTATTAATTGT
TGCCGGGAAGCTAGAGTAAGTAGTTCGCCAGTTAATAGTTTGCGCAACGTTGTTGCCATTGCTACAGGCA
TCGTGGTGTCACGCTCGTCGTTTGGTATGGCTTCATTCAGCTCCGGTTCCCAACGATCAAGGCGAGTTAC
ATGATCCCCCATGTTGTGCAAAAAAGCGGTTAGCTCCTTCGGTCCTCCGATCGTTGTCAGAAGTAAGTTG
GCCGCAGTGTTATCACTCATGGTTATGGCAGCACTGCATAATTCTCTTACTGTCATGCCATCCGTAAGAT
GCTTTTCTGTGACTGGTGAGTACTCAACCAAGTCATTCTGAGAATAGTGTATGCGGCGACCGAGTTGCTC
TTGCCCGGCGTCAATACGGGATAATACCGCGCCACATAGCAGAACTTTAAAAGTGCTCATCATTGGAAAA
CGTTCTTCGGGGCGAAAACTCTCAAGGATCTTACCGCTGTTGAGATCCAGTTCGATGTAACCCACTCGTG
CACCCAACTGATCTTCAGCATCTTTTACTTTCACCAGCGTTTCTGGGTGAGCAAAAACAGGAAGGCAAAA
TGCCGCAAAAAAGGGAATAAGGGCGACACGGAAATGTTGAATACTCATACTCTTCCTTTTTCAATATTAT
TGAAGCATTTATCAGGGTTATTGTCTCATGAGCGGATACATATTTGAATGTATTTAGAAAAATAAACAAA
TAGGGGTTCCGCGCACATTTCCCCGAAAAGTGCCACCTGCTAAGAAACCATTATTATCATGACATTAACC
TATAAAAATAGGCGTATCACGAGGCCCTTTCGTCTTCAC
